>Addgene plasmid #77183 | UHMK1 gRNA (BRDN0001148586) | addgene full sequence | sequence record 187274 | Addgene Assembled Sequence
CCCGGGTGCAAAGATGGATAAAGTTTTAAACAGAGAGGAATCTTTGCAGCTAATGGACCTTCTAGGTCTT
GAAAGGAGTGGGAATTGGCTCCGGTGCCCGTCAGTGGGCAGAGCGCACATCGCCCACAGTCCCCGAGAAG
TTGGGGGGAGGGGTCGGCAATTGATCCGGTGCCTAGAGAAGGTGGCGCGGGGTAAACTGGGAAAGTGATG
TCGTGTACTGGCTCCGCCTTTTTCCCGAGGGTGGGGGAGAACCGTATATAAGTGCAGTAGTCGCCGTGAA
CGTTCTTTTTCGCAACGGGTTTGCCGCCAGAACACAGGTAAGTGCCGTGTGTGGTTCCCGCGGGCCTGGC
CTCTTTACGGGTTATGGCCCTTGCGTGCCTTGAATTACTTCCACCTGGCTGCAGTACGTGATTCTTGATC
CCGAGCTTCGGGTTGGAAGTGGGTGGGAGAGTTCGAGGCCTTGCGCTTAAGGAGCCCCTTCGCCTCGTGC
TTGAGTTGAGGCCTGGCCTGGGCGCTGGGGCCGCCGCGTGCGAATCTGGTGGCACCTTCGCGCCTGTCTC
GCTGCTTTCGATAAGTCTCTAGCCATTTAAAATTTTTGATGACCTGCTGCGACGCTTTTTTTCTGGCAAG
ATAGTCTTGTAAATGCGGGCCAAGATCTGCACACTGGTATTTCGGTTTTTGGGGCCGCGGGCGGCGACGG
GGCCCGTGCGTCCCAGCGCACATGTTCGGCGAGGCGGGGCCTGCGAGCGCGGCCACCGAGAATCGGACGG
GGGTAGTCTCAAGCTGGCCGGCCTGCTCTGGTGCCTGGCCTCGCGCCGCCGTGTATCGCCCCGCCCTGGG
CGGCAAGGCTGGCCCGGTCGGCACCAGTTGCGTGAGCGGAAAGATGGCCGCTTCCCGGCCCTGCTGCAGG
GAGCTCAAAATGGAGGACGCGGCGCTCGGGAGAGCGGGCGGGTGAGTCACCCACACAAAGGAAAAGGGCC
TTTCCGTCCTCAGCCGTCGCTTCATGTGACTCCACGGAGTACCGGGCGCCGTCCAGGCACCTCGATTAGT
TCTCGAGCTTTTGGAGTACGTCGTCTTTAGGTTGGGGGGAGGGGTTTTATGCGATGGAGTTTCCCCACAC
TGAGTGGGTGGAGACTGAAGTTAGGCCAGCTTGGCACTTGATGTAATTCTCCTTGGAATTTGCCCTTTTT
GAGTTTGGATCTTGGTTCATTCTCAAGCCTCAGACAGTGGTTCAAAGTTTTTTTCTTCCATTTCAGGTGT
CGTGACGTACGGCCACCATGACCGAGTACAAGCCCACGGTGCGCCTCGCCACCCGCGACGACGTCCCCAG
GGCCGTACGCACCCTCGCCGCCGCGTTCGCCGACTACCCCGCCACGCGCCACACCGTCGATCCGGACCGC
CACATCGAGCGGGTCACCGAGCTGCAAGAACTCTTCCTCACGCGCGTCGGGCTCGACATCGGCAAGGTGT
GGGTCGCGGACGACGGCGCCGCCGTGGCGGTCTGGACCACGCCGGAGAGCGTCGAAGCGGGGGCGGTGTT
CGCCGAGATCGGCCCGCGCATGGCCGAGTTGAGCGGTTCCCGGCTGGCCGCGCAGCAACAGATGGAAGGC
CTCCTGGCGCCGCACCGGCCCAAGGAGCCCGCGTGGTTCCTGGCCACCGTCGGAGTCTCGCCCGACCACC
AGGGCAAGGGTCTGGGCAGCGCCGTCGTGCTCCCCGGAGTGGAGGCGGCCGAGCGCGCCGGGGTGCCCGC
CTTCCTGGAGACCTCCGCGCCCCGCAACCTCCCCTTCTACGAGCGGCTCGGCTTCACCGTCACCGCCGAC
GTCGAGGTGCCCGAAGGACCGCGCACCTGGTGCATGACCCGCAAGCCCGGTGCCTGAACGCGTTAAGTCG
ACAATCAACCTCTGGATTACAAAATTTGTGAAAGATTGACTGGTATTCTTAACTATGTTGCTCCTTTTAC
GCTATGTGGATACGCTGCTTTAATGCCTTTGTATCATGCTATTGCTTCCCGTATGGCTTTCATTTTCTCC
TCCTTGTATAAATCCTGGTTGCTGTCTCTTTATGAGGAGTTGTGGCCCGTTGTCAGGCAACGTGGCGTGG
TGTGCACTGTGTTTGCTGACGCAACCCCCACTGGTTGGGGCATTGCCACCACCTGTCAGCTCCTTTCCGG
GACTTTCGCTTTCCCCCTCCCTATTGCCACGGCGGAACTCATCGCCGCCTGCCTTGCCCGCTGCTGGACA
GGGGCTCGGCTGTTGGGCACTGACAATTCCGTGGTGTTGTCGGGGAAATCATCGTCCTTTCCTTGGCTGC
TCGCCTGTGTTGCCACCTGGATTCTGCGCGGGACGTCCTTCTGCTACGTCCCTTCGGCCCTCAATCCAGC
GGACCTTCCTTCCCGCGGCCTGCTGCCGGCTCTGCGGCCTCTTCCGCGTCTTCGCCTTCGCCCTCAGACG
AGTCGGATCTCCCTTTGGGCCGCCTCCCCGCGTCGACTTTAAGACCAATGACTTACAAGGCAGCTGTAGA
TCTTAGCCACTTTTTAAAAGAAAAGGGGGGACTGGAAGGGCTAATTCACTCCCAACGAAGACAAGATCTG
CTTTTTGCTTGTACTGGGTCTCTCTGGTTAGACCAGATCTGAGCCTGGGAGCTCTCTGGCTAACTAGGGA
ACCCACTGCTTAAGCCTCAATAAAGCTTGCCTTGAGTGCTTCAAGTAGTGTGTGCCCGTCTGTTGTGTGA
CTCTGGTAACTAGAGATCCCTCAGACCCTTTTAGTCAGTGTGGAAAATCTCTAGCAGTACGTATAGTAGT
TCATGTCATCTTATTATTCAGTATTTATAACTTGCAAAGAAATGAATATCAGAGAGTGAGAGGAACTTGT
TTATTGCAGCTTATAATGGTTACAAATAAAGCAATAGCATCACAAATTTCACAAATAAAGCATTTTTTTC
ACTGCATTCTAGTTGTGGTTTGTCCAAACTCATCAATGTATCTTATCATGTCTGGCTCTAGCTATCCCGC
CCCTAACTCCGCCCATCCCGCCCCTAACTCCGCCCAGTTCCGCCCATTCTCCGCCCCATGGCTGACTAAT
TTTTTTTATTTATGCAGAGGCCGAGGCCGCCTCGGCCTCTGAGCTATTCCAGAAGTAGTGAGGAGGCTTT
TTTGGAGGCCTAGGGACGTACCCAATTCGCCCTATAGTGAGTCGTATTACGCGCGCTCACTGGCCGTCGT
TTTACAACGTCGTGACTGGGAAAACCCTGGCGTTACCCAACTTAATCGCCTTGCAGCACATCCCCCTTTC
GCCAGCTGGCGTAATAGCGAAGAGGCCCGCACCGATCGCCCTTCCCAACAGTTGCGCAGCCTGAATGGCG
AATGGG
[124 nt withheld, positions 3367-3490]
C
[91 nt withheld, positions 3492-3582]
A
[49 nt withheld, positions 3584-3632]
CCTTTGACGTTGGAGTCCACGTTCTTT
[37 nt withheld, positions 3660-3696]
ACCCTATCTCGGTCTATTCTTTTGATTTATAAGGGATTTTGCCGATTTCGGCCTATTGGTTAAAAAATGA
GCTGATTTAACAAAAATTTAACGCGAATTTTAACAAAATATTAACGCTTACAATTTAGGTGGCACTTTTC
GGGGAAATGTGCGCGGAACCCCTATTTGTTTATTTTTCTAAATACATTCAAATATGTATCCGCTCATGAG
ACAATAACCCTGATAAATGCTTCAATAATATTGAAAAAGGAAGAGTATGAGTATTCAACATTTCCGTGTC
GCCCTTATTCCCTTTTTTGCGGCATTTTGCCTTCCTGTTTTTGCTCACCCAGAAACGCTGGTGAAAGTAA
AAGATGCTGAAGATCAGTTGGGTGCACGAGTGGGTTACATCGAACTGGATCTCAACAGCGGTAAGATCCT
TGAGAGTTTTCGCCCCGAAGAACGTTTTCCAATGATGAGCACTTTTAAAGTTCTGCTATGTGGCGCGGTA
TTATCCCGTATTGACGCCGGGCAAGAGCAACTCGGTCGCCGCATACACTATTCTCAGAATGACTTGGTTG
AGTACTCACCAGTCACAGAAAAGCATCTTACGGATGGCATGACAGTAAGAGAATTATGCAGTGCTGCCAT
AACCATGAGTGATAACACTGCGGCCAACTTACTTCTGACAACGATCGGAGGACCGAAGGAGCTAACCGCT
TTTTTGCACAACATGGGGGATCATGTAACTCGCCTTGATCGTTGGGAACCGGAGCTGAATGAAGCCATAC
CAAACGACGAGCGTGACACCACGATGCCTGTAGCAATGGCAACAACGTTGCGCAAACTATTAACTGGCGA
ACTACTTACTCTAGCTTCCCGGCAACAATTAATAGACTGGATGGAGGCGGATAAAGTTGCAGGACCACTT
CTGCGCTCGGCCCTTCCGGCTGGCTGGTTTATTGCTGATAAATCTGGAGCCGGTGAGCGTGGGTCTCGCG
GTATCATTGCAGCACTGGGGCCAGATGGTAAGCCCTCCCGTATCGTAGTTATCTACACGACGGGGAGTCA
GGCAACTATGGATGAACGAAATAGACAGATCGCTGAGATAGGTGCCTCACTGATTAAGCATTGGTAACTG
TCAGACCAAGTTTACTCATATATACTTTAGATTGATTTAAAACTTCATTTTTAATTTAAAAGGATCTAGG
TGAAGATCCTTTTTGATAATCTCATGACCAAAATCCCTTAACGTGAGTTTTCGTTCCACTGAGCGTCAGA
CCCCGTAGAAAAGATCAAAGGATCTTCTTGAGATCCTTTTTTTCTGCGCGTAATCTGCTGCTTGCAAACA
AAAAAACCACCGCTACCAGCGGTGGTTTGTTTGCCGGATCAAGAGCTACCAACTCTTTTTCCGAAGGTAA
CTGGCTTCAGCAGAGCGCAGATACCAAATACTGTTCTTCTAGTGTAGCCGTAGTTAGGCCACCACTTCAA
GAACTCTGTAGCACCGCCTACATACCTCGCTCTGCTAATCCTGTTACCAGTGGCTGCTGCCAGTGGCGAT
AAGTCGTGTCTTACCGGGTTGGACTCAAGACGATAGTTACCGGATAAGGCGCAGCGGTCGGGCTGAACGG
GGGGTTCGTGCACACAGCCCAGCTTGGAGCGAACGACCTACACCGAACTGAGATACCTACAGCGTGAGCT
ATGAGAAAGCGCCACGCTTCCCGAAGGGAGAAAGGCGGACAGGTATCCGGTAAGCGGCAGGGTCGGAACA
GGAGAGCGCACGAGGGAGCTTCCAGGGGGAAACGCCTGGTATCTTTATAGTCCTGTCGGGTTTCGCCACC
TCTGACTTGAGCGTCGATTTTTGTGATGCTCGTCAGGGGGGCGGAGCCTATGGAAAAACGCCAGCAACGC
GGCCTTTTTACGGTTCCTGGCCTTTTGCTGGCCTTTTGCTCACATGTTCTTTCCTGCGTTATCCCCTGAT
TCTGTGGATAACCGTATTACCGCCTTTGAGTGAGCTGATACCGCTCGCCGCAGCCGAACGACCGAGCGCA
GCGAGTCAGTGAGCGAGGAAGCGGAAGAGCGCCCAATACGCAAACCGCCTCTCCCCGCGCGTTGGCCGAT
TCATTAATGCAGCTGGCACGACAGGTTTCCCGACTGGAAAGCGGGCAGTGAGCGCAACGCAATTAATGTG
AGTTAGCTCACTCATTAGGCACCCCAGGCTTTACACTTTATGCTTCCGGCTCGTATGTTGTGTGGAATTG
TGAGCGGATAACAATTTCACACAGGAAACAGCTATGACCATGATTACGCCAAGCGCGCAATTAACCCTCA
CTAAAGGGAACAAAAGCTGGAGCTGCAAGCTTAATGTAGTCTTATGCAATACTCTTGTAGTCTTGCAACA
TGGTAACGATGAGTTAGCAACATGCCTTACAAGGAGAGAAAAAGCACCGTGCATGCCGATTGGTGGAAGT
AAGGTGGTACGATCGTGCCTTATTAGGAAGGCAACAGACGGGTCTGACATGGATTGGACGAACCACTGAA
TTGCCGCATTGCAGAGATATTGTATTTAAGTGCCTAGCTCGATACATAAACGGGTCTCTCTGGTTAGACC
AGATCTGAGCCTGGGAGCTCTCTGGCTAACTAGGGAACCCACTGCTTAAGCCTCAATAAAGCTTGCCTTG
AGTGCTTCAAGTAGTGTGTGCCCGTCTGTTGTGTGACTCTGGTAACTAGAGATCCCTCAGACCCTTTTAG
TCAGTGTGGAAAATCTCTAGCAGTGGCGCCCGAACAGGGACTTGAAAGCGAAAGGGAAACCAGAGGAGCT
CTCTCGACGCAGGACTCGGCTTGCTGAAGCGCGCACGGCAAGAGGCGAGGGGCGGCGACTGGTGAGTACG
CCAAAAATTTTGACTAGCGGAGGCTAGAAGGAGAGAGATGGGTGCGAGAGCGTCAGTATTAAGCGGGGGA
GAATTAGATCGCGATGGGAAAAAATTCGGTTAAGGCCAGGGGGAAAGAAAAAATATAAATTAAAACATAT
AGTATGGGCAAGCAGGGAGCTAGAACGATTCGCAGTTAATCCTGGCCTGTTAGAAACATCAGAAGGCTGT
AGACAAATACTGGGACAGCTACAACCATCCCTTCAGACAGGATCAGAAGAACTTAGATCATTATATAATA
CAGTAGCAACCCTCTATTGTGTGCATCAAAGGATAGAGATAAAAGACACCAAGGAAGCTTTAGACAAGAT
AGAGGAAGAGCAAAACAAAAGTAAGACCACCGCACAGCAAGCGGCCGCTGATCTTCAGACCTGGAGGAGG
AGATATGAGGGACAATTGGAGAAGTGAATTATATAAATATAAAGTAGTAAAAATTGAACCATTAGGAGTA
GCACCCACCAAGGCAAAGAGAAGAGTGGTGCAGAGAGAAAAAAGAGCAGTGGGAATAGGAGCTTTGTTCC
TTGGGTTCTTGGGAGCAGCAGGAAGCACTATGGGCGCAGCGTCAATGACGCTGACGGTACAGGCCAGACA
ATTATTGTCTGGTATAGTGCAGCAGCAGAACAATTTGCTGAGGGCTATTGAGGCGCAACAGCATCTGTTG
CAACTCACAGTCTGGGGCATCAAGCAGCTCCAGGCAAGAATCCTGGCTGTGGAAAGATACCTAAAGGATC
AACAGCTCCTGGGGATTTGGGGTTGCTCTGGAAAACTCATTTGCACCACTGCTGTGCCTTGGAATGCTAG
TTGGAGTAATAAATCTCTGGAACAGATTTGGAATCACACGACCTGGATGGAGTGGGACAGAGAAATTAAC
AATTACACAAGCTTAATACACTCCTTAATTGAAGAATCGCAAAACCAGCAAGAAAAGAATGAACAAGAAT
TATTGGAATTAGATAAATGGGCAAGTTTGTGGAATTGGTTTAACATAACAAATTGGCTGTGGTATATAAA
ATTATTCATAATGATAGTAGGAGGCTTGGTAGGTTTAAGAATAGTTTTTGCTGTACTTTCTATAGTGAAT
AGAGTTAGGCAGGGATATTCACCATTATCGTTTCAGACCCACCTCCCAACCCCGAGGGGACCCAGAGAGG
GCCTATTTCCCATGATTCCTTCATATTTGCATATACGATACAAGGCTGTTAGAGAGATAATTAGAATTAA
TTTGACTGTAAACACAAAGATATTAGTACAAAATACGTGACGTAGAAAGTAATAATTTCTTGGGTAGTTT
GCAGTTTTAAAATTATGTTTTAAAATGGACTATCATATGCTTACCGTAACTTGAAAGTATTTCGATTTCT
TGGCTTTATATATCTTGTGGAAAGGACGAAACACCGGCAGCGAACCCGATACACCGGTTTTAGAGCTAGA
AATAGCAAGTTAAAATAAGGCTAGTCCGTTATCAACTTGAAAAAGTGGCACCGAGTCGGTGCTTTTTTAA
GCTTGGCGTAACTAGATCTTGAGACAAATGGCAGTATTCATCCACAATTTTAAAAGAAAAGGGGGGATTG
GGGGGTACAGTGCAGGGGAAAGAATAGTAGACATAATAGCAACAGACATACAAACTAAAGAATTACAAAA
ACAAATTACAAAAATTCAAAATTTTCGGGTTTATTACAGGGACAGCAGAGATCCACTTTGGCGCCGGCTC
GAGGGGG
Features (pLannotate 1.2.2; 29 found; start..end, strand, type, name):
     14..80      +  CDS            small t antigen (fragment): SV40 (simian virus 40) small t antigen
    106..317     +  promoter       EF-1α core promoter: core promoter for human elongation factor EF-1α
    318..1256    +  intron         EF-1α intron A: intron upstream of the start codon of human EF-1α
   1278..1877    +  CDS            PuroR (fragment): puromycin N-acetyltransferase; pac from Streptomyces; confers resistance to puromycin
   1893..2481    +  misc_feature   WPRE: woodchuck hepatitis virus posttranscriptional regulatory element
   2532..2551    +  misc_feature   cPPT/CTS (fragment): central polypurine tract and central termination sequence of HIV-1
   2553..2786    +  LTR            3' LTR (ΔU3): self-inactivating 3' long terminal repeat (LTR) from HIV-1
   2864..2985    +  polyA_signal   SV40 poly(A) signal: SV40 polyadenylation signal
   3025..3160    +  rep_origin     SV40 ori: SV40 origin of replication
   3181..3199    -  promoter       T7 promoter: promoter for bacteriophage T7 RNA polymerase
   3207..3362    +  CDS            lacZα (fragment): LacZα fragment of β-galactosidase; lacZ fragment
   3367..3795    +  rep_origin     f1 ori (sequence partly withheld): f1 bacteriophage origin of replication; arrow indicates direction of (+) strand synthesis
   3848..3952    +  promoter       AmpR promoter: bla
   3953..4813    +  CDS            AmpR: β-lactamase; bla; confers resistance to ampicillin, carbenicillin, and related antibiotics
   4984..5572    +  rep_origin     ori: high-copy-number ColE1/pMB1/pBR322/pUC origin of replication
   5755..5847    +  CDS            lacI (fragment): lac repressor; lacI; The lac repressor binds to the lac operator to inhibit transcription in E. coli. This inhibition can be relieved by adding lactose or isopropyl-β-D-thiogalactopyranoside (IPTG).
   5860..5881    +  protein_bind   CAP binding site: CAP binding activates transcription in the presence of cAMP. E. coli catabolite activator protein
   5896..5926    +  promoter       lac promoter: promoter for the E. coli lac operon
   5934..5950    +  protein_bind   lac operator: The lac repressor binds to the lac operator to inhibit transcription in E. coli. This inhibition can be relieved by adding lactose or isopropyl-β-D-thiogalactopyranoside (IPTG). lac repressor encoded by lacI
   5995..6013    +  promoter       T3 promoter: promoter for bacteriophage T3 RNA polymerase
   6041..6267    +  promoter       RSV promoter: Rous sarcoma virus enhancer/promoter
   6268..6448    +  LTR            5' LTR (truncated): truncated 5' long terminal repeat (LTR) from HIV-1
   6495..6620    +  misc_feature   HIV-1 Ψ: packaging signal of human immunodeficiency virus type 1
   6604..6967    +  CDS            HIV-1 gag (fragment): gag protein from human immunodeficiency virus 1; gag
   7113..7346    +  misc_feature   RRE: The Rev response element (RRE) of HIV-1 allows for Rev-dependent mRNA export from the nucleus to the cytoplasm.
   7723..7749    +  CDS            Rev (fragment): human immunodeficiency virus 1 (HIV-1) Rev protein; rev; enhances nuclear export of unspliced and incompletely spliced viral mRNAs
   7753..7993    +  promoter       U6 promoter: RNA polymerase III promoter for human U6 snRNA
   8023..8098    +  misc_RNA       gRNA scaffold: guide RNA scaffold for the Streptococcus pyogenes CRISPR/Cas9 system
   8154..8271    +  misc_feature   cPPT/CTS: central polypurine tract and central termination sequence of HIV-1
