[The description below was written by a language model from this plasmid's Addgene catalogue record and pLannotate feature annotations shown in this document.]
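Description:
UHMK1 gRNA (BRDN0001148586) is a third-generation lentiviral guide RNA plasmid built on the lentiGuide-Puro backbone, carrying a single CRISPR guide directed against human UHMK1 (also known as KIS or KIST). It is one clone from a human kinome gRNA collection, and the guide was designed against two UHMK1 reference transcripts. In bacteria the 8.3 kb plasmid is maintained at high copy from a ColE1/pUC-type origin under ampicillin selection (AmpR, β-lactamase). An f1 origin, lac promoter/operator remnants, T3 and T7 promoters and an SV40 origin are also present as backbone carry-overs.

The lentiviral transfer cassette begins with an RSV promoter fused to a truncated HIV-1 5' LTR, which makes genomic RNA production in packaging cells independent of Tat. This is followed by the Ψ packaging signal with a partial gag fragment, the Rev response element for Rev-dependent nuclear export, and a cPPT/CTS that aids nuclear import of the provirus. The cassette ends in a self-inactivating ΔU3 3' LTR followed by an SV40 polyadenylation signal.

Within it, a human U6 RNA polymerase III promoter drives the UHMK1 spacer fused to the Streptococcus pyogenes gRNA scaffold. A separate EF-1α core promoter with its intron A expresses puromycin N-acetyltransferase for selection of transduced mammalian cells, with a WPRE enhancing transcript expression. The plasmid does not encode Cas9, so it is intended for use with a separate Cas9 lentivirus or in cells that already express Cas9, typically for UHMK1 knockout or loss-of-function studies.
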