Addgene plasmid #77183: UHMK1 gRNA (BRDN0001148586)
Purpose: 3rd generation lentiviral gRNA plasmid targeting human UHMK1
Depositing lab: John Doench & David Root. Depositing organization: Broad Institute. Publication: Optimized sgRNA design to maximize activity and minimize off-target effects of CRISPR-Cas9. Doench JG, Fusi N, Sullender M, Hegde M, Vaimberg EW, Donovan KF, Smith I, Tothova Z, Wilen C, Orchard R, Virgin HW, Listgarten J, Root DE. Nat Biotechnol. 2016 Jan 18. doi: 10.1038/nbt.3437. PubMed 26780180.
Backbone
  Vector backbone: lentiGuide-Puro
  Backbone manufacturer: Zhang Lab (Addgene plasmid # 52963)
  Vector type: Mammalian Expression, Lentiviral, CRISPR
  Selectable markers: Puromycin
Growth in bacteria
  Bacterial resistance: Ampicillin, 100 μg/mL
  Growth temperature: 37°C
  Growth strain: DH5alpha
  Copy number: High Copy
Gene/Insert
  Gene/Insert name: UHMK1 (alt names: UHMK1; NM_144624.2)
  gRNA/shRNA sequence: GCAGCGAACCCGATACACCG
  Species: H. sapiens (human)
  Entrez Gene: UHMK1 (a.k.a. KIS, KIST, FLJ23015, DKFZp434C1613)
  Promoter: hU6
  Cloning method: Unknown
  Sequencing primers: 5′ U6-F; 3′ pS2-R
Terms and licenses: Academic/Nonprofit Terms; Industry Terms: Not Available to Industry
Depositor comments: The gRNA was designed to target the following Genbank reference sequence(s): NM_144624.2,NM_175866.4. Note that this plasmid does NOT contain Cas9. It should be used in conjunction with lentiCas9-Blast (Addgene #52962) or otherwise with cell lines already expressing Cas9. Browse the full kinome gRNA library at http://www.addgene.org/pooled-library/broadgpp-human-kinome/ or visit http://www.broadinstitute.org/rnai/public/ for detailed protocols and information.
How to cite: UHMK1 gRNA (BRDN0001148586) was a gift from John Doench & David Root (Addgene plasmid # 77183 ; http://n2t.net/addgene:77183 ; RRID:Addgene_77183)
