>Addgene plasmid #77183 | UHMK1 gRNA (BRDN0001148586) | depositor partial sequence | sequence record 144643 | Target Sequence
GCAGCGAACCCGATACACCG
