>Addgene plasmid #77183 | UHMK1 gRNA (BRDN0001148586) | addgene partial sequence | sequence record 187273 | hU6-F
GTAGAAAGTAATAATTTCTTGGGTAGTTTGCAGTTTTAAAATTATGTTTTAAAATGGACTATCATATGCT
TACCGTAACTTGAAAGTATTTCGATTTCTTGGCTTTATATATCTTGTGGAAAGGACGAAACACCGGCAGC
GAACCCGATACACCGGTTTTAGAGCTAGAAATAGCAAGTTAAAATAAGGCTAGTCCGTTATCAACTTGAA
AAAGTGGCACCGAGTCGGTGCTTTTTTAAGCTTGGCGTAACTAGATCTTGAGACAAATGGCAGTATTCAT
CCACAATTTTAAAAGAAAAGGGGGGATTGGGGGGTACAGTGCAGGGGAAAGAATAGTAGACATAATAGCA
ACAGACATACAAACTAAAGAATTACAAAAACAAATTACAAAAATTCAAAATTTTCGGGTTTATTACAGGG
ACAGCAGAGATCCACTTTGGCGCCGGCTCGAGGGGGCCCGGGTGCAAAGATGGATAAAGTTTTAAACAGA
GAGGAATCTTTGCAGCTAATGGACCTTCTAGGTCTTGAAAGGAGTGGGAATTGGCTCCGGTGCCCGTCAG
TGGGCAGAGC
